>Addgene plasmid #144538 | TFORF3062 | addgene full sequence | sequence record 471168 | Addgene NGS Result
TTAATGTAGTCTTATGCAATACTCTTGTAGTCTTGCAACATGGTAACGATGAGTTAGCAACATGCCTTAC
AAGGAGAGAAAAAGCACCGTGCATGCCGATTGGTGGAAGTAAGGTGGTACGATCGTGCCTTATTAGGAAG
GCAACAGACGGGTCTGACATGGATTGGACGAACCACTGAATTGCCGCATTGCAGAGATATTGTATTTAAG
TGCCTAGCTCGATACATAAACGGGTCTCTCTGGTTAGACCAGATCTGAGCCTGGGAGCTCTCTGGCTAAC
TAGGGAACCCACTGCTTAAGCCTCAATAAAGCTTGCCTTGAGTGCTTCAAGTAGTGTGTGCCCGTCTGTT
GTGTGACTCTGGTAACTAGAGATCCCTCAGACCCTTTTAGTCAGTGTGGAAAATCTCTAGCAGTGGCGCC
CGAACAGGGACTTGAAAGCGAAAGGGAAACCAGAGGAGCTCTCTCGACGCAGGACTCGGCTTGCTGAAGC
GCGCACGGCAAGAGGCGAGGGGCGGCGACTGGTGAGTACGCCAAAAATTTTGACTAGCGGAGGCTAGAAG
GAGAGAGATGGGTGCGAGAGCGTCAGTATTAAGCGGGGGAGAATTAGATCGCGATGGGAAAAAATTCGGT
TAAGGCCAGGGGGAAAGAAAAAATATAAATTAAAACATATAGTATGGGCAAGCAGGGAGCTAGAACGATT
CGCAGTTAATCCTGGCCTGTTAGAAACATCAGAAGGCTGTAGACAAATACTGGGACAGCTACAACCATCC
CTTCAGACAGGATCAGAAGAACTTAGATCATTATATAATACAGTAGCAACCCTCTATTGTGTGCATCAAA
GGATAGAGATAAAAGACACCAAGGAAGCTTTAGACAAGATAGAGGAAGAGCAAAACAAAAGTAAGACCAC
CGCACAGCAAGCGGCCGCTGATCTTCAGACCTGGAGGAGGAGATATGAGGGACAATTGGAGAAGTGAATT
ATATAAATATAAAGTAGTAAAAATTGAACCATTAGGAGTAGCACCCACCAAGGCAAAGAGAAGAGTGGTG
CAGAGAGAAAAAAGAGCAGTGGGAATAGGAGCTTTGTTCCTTGGGTTCTTGGGAGCAGCAGGAAGCACTA
TGGGCGCAGCGTCAATGACGCTGACGGTACAGGCCAGACAATTATTGTCTGGTATAGTGCAGCAGCAGAA
CAATTTGCTGAGGGCTATTGAGGCGCAACAGCATCTGTTGCAACTCACAGTCTGGGGCATCAAGCAGCTC
CAGGCAAGAATCCTGGCTGTGGAAAGATACCTAAAGGATCAACAGCTCCTGGGGATTTGGGGTTGCTCTG
GAAAACTCATTTGCACCACTGCTGTGCCTTGGAATGCTAGTTGGAGTAATAAATCTCTGGAACAGATTTG
GAATCACACGACCTGGATGGAGTGGGACAGAGAAATTAACAATTACACAAGCTTAATACACTCCTTAATT
GAAGAATCGCAAAACCAGCAAGAAAAGAATGAACAAGAATTATTGGAATTAGATAAATGGGCAAGTTTGT
GGAATTGGTTTAACATAACAAATTGGCTGTGGTATATAAAATTATTCATAATGATAGTAGGAGGCTTGGT
AGGTTTAAGAATAGTTTTTGCTGTACTTTCTATAGTGAATAGAGTTAGGCAGGGATATTCACCATTATCG
TTTCAGACCCACCTCCCAACCCCGAGGGGACCCATGCATTGCATCTCAATTAGTCAGCAACCAGGTGTGG
AAAGTCCCCAGGCTCCCCAGCAGGCAGAAGTATGCAAAGCATGCGTCTCAATTAGTCAGCAACCATAGTC
CCGCCCCTAACTCCGCCCATCCCGCCCCTAACTCCGCCCAGTTCCGCCCATTCTCCGCCCCATGGCTGAC
TAATTTTTTTTATTTATGCAGAGGCCGAGGCCGCCTCGGCCTCTGAGCTATTCCAGAAGTAGTGAGGAGG
CTTTTTTGGAGGCCTAGGCTTTTGCAAAAAGCTTTCTAGAGGTACCACCGGAGCTTACCATGACCGAGTA
CAAGCCCACGGTGCGCCTCGCCACCCGCGACGACGTCCCCAGGGCCGTACGCACCCTCGCCGCCGCGTTC
GCCGACTACCCCGCCACGCGCCACACCGTCGATCCGGACCGCCACATCGAGCGGGTCACCGAGCTGCAAG
AACTCTTCCTCACGCGCGTCGGGCTCGACATCGGCAAGGTGTGGGTCGCGGACGACGGCGCCGCCGTGGC
GGTCTGGACCACGCCGGAGAGCGTCGAAGCGGGGGCGGTGTTCGCCGAGATCGGCCCGCGCATGGCCGAG
TTGAGCGGTTCCCGGCTGGCCGCGCAGCAACAGATGGAAGGCCTCCTGGCGCCGCACCGGCCCAAGGAGC
CCGCGTGGTTCCTGGCCACCGTCGGCGTCTCGCCCGACCACCAGGGCAAGGGTCTGGGCAGCGCCGTCGT
GCTCCCCGGAGTGGAGGCGGCCGAGCGCGCCGGGGTGCCCGCCTTCCTGGAGACCTCCGCGCCCCGCAAC
CTCCCCTTCTACGAGCGGCTCGGCTTCACCGTCACCGCCGACGTCGAGGTGCCCGAAGGACCGCGCACCT
GGTGCATGACCCGCAAGCCCGGTGCCAGTTAACGAATTCTAGATCTTGAGACAAATGGCAGTATTCATCC
ACAATTTTAAAAGAAAAGGGGGGATTGGGGGGTACAGTGCAGGGGAAAGAATAGTAGACATAATAGCAAC
AGACATACAAACTAAAGAATTACAAAAACAAATTACAAAAATTCAAAATTTTCGGGTTTATTACAGGGAC
AGCAGAGATCCACTTTGGCGCCGGCTCGAGGCCTGCAGGTGCAAAGATGGATAAAGTTTTAAACAGAGAG
GAATCTTTGCAGCTAATGGACCTTCTAGGTCTTGAAAGGAGTGGGAATTGGCTCCGGTGCCCGTCAGTGG
GCAGAGCGCACATCGCCCACAGTCCCCGAGAAGTTGGGGGGAGGGGTCGGCAATTGAACCGGTGCCTAGA
GAAGGTGGCGCGGGGTAAACTGGGAAAGTGATGTCGTGTACTGGCTCCGCCTTTTTCCCGAGGGTGGGGG
AGAACCGTATATAAGTGCAGTAGTCGCCGTGAACGTTCTTTTTCGCAACGGGTTTGCCGCCAGAACACAG
GTAAGTGCCGTGTGTGGTTCCCGCGGGCCTGGCCTCTTTACGGGTTATGGCCCTTGCGTGCCTTGAATTA
CTTCCACCTGGCTGCAGTACGTGATTCTTGATCCCGAGCTTCGGGTTGGAAGTGGGTGGGAGAGTTCGAG
GCCTTGCGCTTAAGGAGCCCCTTCGCCTCGTGCTTGAGTTGAGGCCTGGCCTGGGCGCTGGGGCCGCCGC
GTGCGAATCTGGTGGCACCTTCGCGCCTGTCTCGCTGCTTTCGATAAGTCTCTAGCCATTTAAAATTTTT
GATGACCTGCTGCGACGCTTTTTTTCTGGCAAGATAGTCTTGTAAATGCGGGCCAAGATCTGCACACTGG
TATTTCGGTTTTTGGGGCCGCGGGCGGCGACGGGGCCCGTGCGTCCCAGCGCACATGTTCGGCGAGGCGG
GGCCTGCGAGCGCGGCCACCGAGAATCGGACGGGGGTAGTCTCAAGCTGGCCGGCCTGCTCTGGTGCCTG
GCCTCGCGCCGCCGTGTATCGCCCCGCCCTGGGCGGCAAGGCTGGCCCGGTCGGCACCAGTTGCGTGAGC
GGAAAGATGGCCGCTTCCCGGCCCTGCTGCAGGGAGCTCAAAATGGAGGACGCGGCGCTCGGGAGAGCGG
GCGGGTGAGTCACCCACACAAAGGAAAAGGGCCTTTCCGTCCTCAGCCGTCGCTTCATGTGACTCCACGG
AGTACCGGGCGCCGTCCAGGCACCTCGATTAGTTCTCGAGCTTTTGGAGTACGTCGTCTTTAGGTTGGGG
GGAGGGGTTTTATGCGATGGAGTTTCCCCACACTGAGTGGGTGGAGACTGAAGTTAGGCCAGCTTGGCAC
TTGATGTAATTCTCCTTGGAATTTGCCCTTTTTGAGTTTGGATCTTGGTTCATTCTCAAGCCTCAGACAG
TGGTTCAAAGTTTTTTTCTTCCATTTCAGGTGTCGTGAGGCTAGCACCGCCACCATGGCCGAGGCAGCGC
TAGTGATTACGCCGCAGATTCCCATGGTAACAGAAGAGTTTGTGAAACCATCACAGGGCCATGTGACCTT
TGAGGATATTGCTGTGTACTTCTCCCAGGAGGAGTGGGGCCTCCTTGATGAAGCTCAAAGGTGCCTGTAT
CATGATGTGATGCTGGAGAACTTTTCGCTTATGGCCTCAGTAGGTTGTTTGCATGGAATAGAGGCTGAGG
AGGCCCCTTCTGAGCAGACTCTTTCTGCGCAAGGAGTGTCACAGGCCAGGACTCCAAAGCTAGGTCCTTC
CATCCCAAATGCTCATTCTTGTGAGATGTGTATCCTGGTCATGAAAGACATTTTGTACCTCAGTGAGCAT
CAGGGGACACTTCCCTGGCAGAAACCTTATACGTCTGTGGCCAGTGGGAAATGGTTTTCATTTGGTTCTA
ACCTGCAACAGCACCAGAACCAGGACAGTGGAGAGAAACACATCAGAAAGGAGGAGAGCAGTGCCTTGCT
TCTGAATAGCTGCAAAATTCCTCTGTCAGACAATCTTTTCCCATGCAAAGATGTTGAGAAGGATTTTCCA
ACCATCCTGGGCCTTCTCCAACACCAGACCACCCACAGCAGACAAGAGTATGCACATAGAAGCAGGGAGA
CCTTTCAACAAAGACGTTACAAATGTGAGCAAGTTTTCAATGAGAAAGTTCATGTTACTGAGCATCAGAG
AGTCCACACTGGAGAAAAAGCTTATAAGCGTAGGGAATATGGGAAATCCTTGAACTCTAAATACTTATTT
GTTGAACACCAGAGAACCCATAATGCAGAAAAGCCTTATGTGTGCAATATATGTGGGAAATCATTCCTCC
ATAAACAAACACTCGTTGGGCACCAGCAGAGAATTCACACTAGAGAAAGGTCTTATGTGTGCATCGAATG
TGGGAAATCCTTGAGCTCCAAATACTCACTTGTGGAACACCAGAGAACCCATAATGGAGAAAAGCCTTAT
GTGTGCAATGTATGTGGGAAATCATTCCGCCACAAACAAACATTTGTTGGCCATCAGCAGAGAATCCACA
CTGGAGAGAGGCCTTATGTGTGTATGGAATGTGGGAAATCTTTTATTCATTCCTATGACCGCATTCGACA
CCAGAGAGTTCACACTGGAGAAGGGGCTTATCAGTGCAGTGAATGTGGGAAATCCTTCATATACAAACAG
TCACTTCTTGATCACCATAGAATCCACACGGGAGAAAGGCCTTATGAGTGCAAAGAATGTGGGAAGGCCT
TCATTCACAAAAAAAGACTTCTTGAGCACCAGAGAATTCATACTGGAGAAAAGCCTTATGTGTGCATCAT
ATGTGGGAAATCATTTATCCGCTCGTCTGACTACATGCGACACCAGAGAATTCACACTGGAGAAAGGGCT
TATGAATGCAGTGACTGTGGGAAAGCCTTCATCTCCAAACAAACACTTCTTAAGCATCACAAAATCCACA
CTAGAGAAAGGCCTTATGAATGCAGTGAATGTGGAAAAGGCTTCTACCTTGAGGTTAAACTTCTTCAGCA
CCAAAGAATCCATACTAGAGAACAACTTTGTGAGTGCAATGAATGTGGAAAAGTCTTCAGCCACCAAAAA
AGACTTCTTGAGCACCAGAAAGTTCACACTGGCGAAAAGCCCTGTGAGTGCAGTGAATGTGGGAAATGCT
TTAGACACCGCACCAGCCTCATTCAACACCAGAAAGTTCACAGTGGAGAGAGGCCTTATAACTGCACTGC
ATGTGAGAAGGCCTTTATCTATAAAAACAAACTTGTTGAGCATCAGCGAATCCACACCGGAGAAAAGCCG
TATGAATGTGGTAAATGTGGGAAAGCCTTCAACAAAAGATATTCCCTTGTCAGGCACCAGAAGGTACATA
TAACAGAAGAGCCCTAGTAATGAACTAGTCCGTAACTTGAAAGTATTTCGATTTCTTGGCTTTATATATC
TTGTGGAAAGGACGACCTGTCTGAGCCGCCCCCCTCTTGACGCGTTAAGTCGACAATCAACCTCTGGATT
ACAAAATTTGTGAAAGATTGACTGGTATTCTTAACTATGTTGCTCCTTTTACGCTATGTGGATACGCTGC
TTTAATGCCTTTGTATCATGCTATTGCTTCCCGTATGGCTTTCATTTTCTCCTCCTTGTATAAATCCTGG
TTGCTGTCTCTTTATGAGGAGTTGTGGCCCGTTGTCAGGCAACGTGGCGTGGTGTGCACTGTGTTTGCTG
ACGCAACCCCCACTGGTTGGGGCATTGCCACCACCTGTCAGCTCCTTTCCGGGACTTTCGCTTTCCCCCT
CCCTATTGCCACGGCGGAACTCATCGCCGCCTGCCTTGCCCGCTGCTGGACAGGGGCTCGGCTGTTGGGC
ACTGACAATTCCGTGGTGTTGTCGGGGAAATCATCGTCCTTTCCTTGGCTGCTCGCCTGTGTTGCCACCT
GGATTCTGCGCGGGACGTCCTTCTGCTACGTCCCTTCGGCCCTCAATCCAGCGGACCTTCCTTCCCGCGG
CCTGCTGCCGGCTCTGCGGCCTCTTCCGCGTCTTCGCCTTCGCCCTCAGACGAGTCGGATCTCCCTTTGG
GCCGCCTCCCCGCGTCGACTTTAAGACCAATGACTTACAAGGCAGCTGTAGATCTTAGCCACTTTTTAAA
AGAAAAGGGGGGACTGGAAGGGCTAATTCACTCCCAACGAAGACAAGATCTGCTTTTTGCTTGTACTGGG
TCTCTCTGGTTAGACCAGATCTGAGCCTGGGAGCTCTCTGGCTAACTAGGGAACCCACTGCTTAAGCCTC
AATAAAGCTTGCCTTGAGTGCTTCAAGTAGTGTGTGCCCGTCTGTTGTGTGACTCTGGTAACTAGAGATC
CCTCAGACCCTTTTAGTCAGTGTGGAAAATCTCTAGCAGTACGTATAGTAGTTCATGTCATCTTATTATT
CAGTATTTATAACTTGCAAAGAAATGAATATCAGAGAGTGAGAGGAACTTGTTTATTGCAGCTTATAATG
GTTACAAATAAAGCAATAGCATCACAAATTTCACAAATAAAGCATTTTTTTCACTGCATTCTAGTTGTGG
TTTGTCCAAACTCATCAATGTATCTTATCATGTCTGGCTCTAGCTATCCCGCCCCTAACTCCGCCCATCC
CGCCCCTAACTCCGCCCAGTTCCGCCCATTCTCCGCCCCATGGCTGACTAATTTTTTTTATTTATGCAGA
GGCCGAGGCCGCCTCGGCCTCTGAGCTATTCCAGAAGTAGTGAGGAGGCTTTTTTGGAGGCCTAGGGACG
TACCCAATTCGCCCTATAGTGAGTCGTATTACGCGCGCTCACTGGCCGTCGTTTTACAACGTCGTGACTG
GGAAAACCCTGGCGTTACCCAACTTAATCGCCTTGCAGCACATCCCCCTTTCGCCAGCTGGCGTAATAGC
GAAGAGGCCCGCACCGATCGCCCTTCCCAACAGTTGCGCAGCCTGAATGGCGAATGGG
[124 nt withheld, positions 7619-7742]
C
[91 nt withheld, positions 7744-7834]
A
[49 nt withheld, positions 7836-7884]
CCTTTGACGTTGGAGTCCACGTTCTTT
[37 nt withheld, positions 7912-7948]
ACCCTATCTCGGTCTATTCTTTTGATTTATAAGGGATTTTGCCGATTTCGGCCTATTGGTTAAAAAATGA
GCTGATTTAACAAAAATTTAACGCGAATTTTAACAAAATATTAACGCTTACAATTTAGGTGGCACTTTTC
GGGGAAATGTGCGCGGAACCCCTATTTGTTTATTTTTCTAAATACATTCAAATATGTATCCGCTCATGAG
ACAATAACCCTGATAAATGCTTCAATAATATTGAAAAAGGAAGAGTATGAGTATTCAACATTTCCGTGTC
GCCCTTATTCCCTTTTTTGCGGCATTTTGCCTTCCTGTTTTTGCTCACCCAGAAACGCTGGTGAAAGTAA
AAGATGCTGAAGATCAGTTGGGTGCACGAGTGGGTTACATCGAACTGGATCTCAACAGCGGTAAGATCCT
TGAGAGTTTTCGCCCCGAAGAACGTTTTCCAATGATGAGCACTTTTAAAGTTCTGCTATGTGGCGCGGTA
TTATCCCGTATTGACGCCGGGCAAGAGCAACTCGGTCGCCGCATACACTATTCTCAGAATGACTTGGTTG
AGTACTCACCAGTCACAGAAAAGCATCTTACGGATGGCATGACAGTAAGAGAATTATGCAGTGCTGCCAT
AACCATGAGTGATAACACTGCGGCCAACTTACTTCTGACAACGATCGGAGGACCGAAGGAGCTAACCGCT
TTTTTGCACAACATGGGGGATCATGTAACTCGCCTTGATCGTTGGGAACCGGAGCTGAATGAAGCCATAC
CAAACGACGAGCGTGACACCACGATGCCTGTAGCAATGGCAACAACGTTGCGCAAACTATTAACTGGCGA
ACTACTTACTCTAGCTTCCCGGCAACAATTAATAGACTGGATGGAGGCGGATAAAGTTGCAGGACCACTT
CTGCGCTCGGCCCTTCCGGCTGGCTGGTTTATTGCTGATAAATCTGGAGCCGGTGAGCGTGGGTCTCGCG
GTATCATTGCAGCACTGGGGCCAGATGGTAAGCCCTCCCGTATCGTAGTTATCTACACGACGGGGAGTCA
GGCAACTATGGATGAACGAAATAGACAGATCGCTGAGATAGGTGCCTCACTGATTAAGCATTGGTAACTG
TCAGACCAAGTTTACTCATATATACTTTAGATTGATTTAAAACTTCATTTTTAATTTAAAAGGATCTAGG
TGAAGATCCTTTTTGATAATCTCATGACCAAAATCCCTTAACGTGAGTTTTCGTTCCACTGAGCGTCAGA
CCCCGTAGAAAAGATCAAAGGATCTTCTTGAGATCCTTTTTTTCTGCGCGTAATCTGCTGCTTGCAAACA
AAAAAACCACCGCTACCAGCGGTGGTTTGTTTGCCGGATCAAGAGCTACCAACTCTTTTTCCGAAGGTAA
CTGGCTTCAGCAGAGCGCAGATACCAAATACTGTTCTTCTAGTGTAGCCGTAGTTAGGCCACCACTTCAA
GAACTCTGTAGCACCGCCTACATACCTCGCTCTGCTAATCCTGTTACCAGTGGCTGCTGCCAGTGGCGAT
AAGTCGTGTCTTACCGGGTTGGACTCAAGACGATAGTTACCGGATAAGGCGCAGCGGTCGGGCTGAACGG
GGGGTTCGTGCACACAGCCCAGCTTGGAGCGAACGACCTACACCGAACTGAGATACCTACAGCGTGAGCT
ATGAGAAAGCGCCACGCTTCCCGAAGGGAGAAAGGCGGACAGGTATCCGGTAAGCGGCAGGGTCGGAACA
GGAGAGCGCACGAGGGAGCTTCCAGGGGGAAACGCCTGGTATCTTTATAGTCCTGTCGGGTTTCGCCACC
TCTGACTTGAGCGTCGATTTTTGTGATGCTCGTCAGGGGGGCGGAGCCTATGGAAAAACGCCAGCAACGC
GGCCTTTTTACGGTTCCTGGCCTTTTGCTGGCCTTTTGCTCACATGTTCTTTCCTGCGTTATCCCCTGAT
TCTGTGGATAACCGTATTACCGCCTTTGAGTGAGCTGATACCGCTCGCCGCAGCCGAACGACCGAGCGCA
GCGAGTCAGTGAGCGAGGAAGCGGAAGAGCGCCCAATACGCAAACCGCCTCTCCCCGCGCGTTGGCCGAT
TCATTAATGCAGCTGGCACGACAGGTTTCCCGACTGGAAAGCGGGCAGTGAGCGCAACGCAATTAATGTG
AGTTAGCTCACTCATTAGGCACCCCAGGCTTTACACTTTATGCTTCCGGCTCGTATGTTGTGTGGAATTG
TGAGCGGATAACAATTTCACACAGGAAACAGCTATGACCATGATTACGCCAAGCGCGCAATTAACCCTCA
CTAAAGGGAACAAAAGCTGGAGCTGCAAGC
Features (pLannotate 1.2.2; 32 found; start..end, strand, type, name):
      5..231     +  promoter       RSV promoter: Rous sarcoma virus enhancer/promoter
    232..412     +  LTR            5' LTR (truncated): truncated 5' long terminal repeat (LTR) from HIV-1
    459..584     +  misc_feature   HIV-1 Ψ: packaging signal of human immunodeficiency virus type 1
    568..931     +  CDS            HIV-1 gag (fragment): gag protein from human immunodeficiency virus 1; gag
   1077..1310    +  misc_feature   RRE: The Rev response element (RRE) of HIV-1 allows for Rev-dependent mRNA export from the nucleus to the cytoplasm.
   1687..1713    +  CDS            Rev (fragment): human immunodeficiency virus 1 (HIV-1) Rev protein; rev; enhances nuclear export of unspliced and incompletely spliced viral mRNAs
   1720..1743    +  promoter       SV40 promoter (fragment): SV40 early promoter
   1744..1815    +  promoter       SV40 promoter (fragment): SV40 enhancer and early promoter
   1839..1974    +  rep_origin     SV40 ori: SV40 origin of replication
   2020..2616    +  CDS            PuroR (fragment): puromycin N-acetyltransferase; pac from Streptomyces; confers resistance to puromycin
   2665..2782    +  misc_feature   cPPT/CTS: central polypurine tract and central termination sequence of HIV-1
   2847..2913    +  CDS            small t antigen (fragment): SV40 (simian virus 40) small t antigen
   2920..4098    +  promoter       EF-1α promoter: strong constitutive promoter for human elongation factor EF-1α
   4115..5251    +  CDS            ZNF549 (fragment): ZN549_HUMAN - Experimental evidence at protein level: Swiss-Prot protein existence level 1. May be involved in transcriptional regulation. From Homo sapiens (Human).
   5932..5949    +  CDS            CCR5TC (fragment): zinc-finger domain from the CCR5-224 (+) zinc-finger nuclease that recognizes the left half-site target sequence in the human CCR5 gene (Perez et al., 2008; Gross et al., 2013)
   6050..6103    +  promoter       U6 promoter (fragment): RNA polymerase III promoter for human U6 snRNA
   6145..6733    +  misc_feature   WPRE: woodchuck hepatitis virus posttranscriptional regulatory element
   6784..6803    +  misc_feature   cPPT/CTS (fragment): central polypurine tract and central termination sequence of HIV-1
   6805..7038    +  LTR            3' LTR (ΔU3): self-inactivating 3' long terminal repeat (LTR) from HIV-1
   7116..7237    +  polyA_signal   SV40 poly(A) signal: SV40 polyadenylation signal
   7277..7412    +  rep_origin     SV40 ori: SV40 origin of replication
   7433..7451    -  promoter       T7 promoter: promoter for bacteriophage T7 RNA polymerase
   7459..7614    +  CDS            lacZα (fragment): LacZα fragment of β-galactosidase; lacZ fragment
   7619..8047    +  rep_origin     f1 ori (sequence partly withheld): f1 bacteriophage origin of replication; arrow indicates direction of (+) strand synthesis
   8100..8204    +  promoter       AmpR promoter: bla
   8205..9065    +  CDS            AmpR: β-lactamase; bla; confers resistance to ampicillin, carbenicillin, and related antibiotics
   9236..9824    +  rep_origin     ori: high-copy-number ColE1/pMB1/pBR322/pUC origin of replication
  10007..10099   +  CDS            lacI (fragment): lac repressor; lacI; The lac repressor binds to the lac operator to inhibit transcription in E. coli. This inhibition can be relieved by adding lactose or isopropyl-β-D-thiogalactopyranoside (IPTG).
  10112..10133   +  protein_bind   CAP binding site: CAP binding activates transcription in the presence of cAMP. E. coli catabolite activator protein
  10148..10178   +  promoter       lac promoter: promoter for the E. coli lac operon
  10186..10202   +  protein_bind   lac operator: The lac repressor binds to the lac operator to inhibit transcription in E. coli. This inhibition can be relieved by adding lactose or isopropyl-β-D-thiogalactopyranoside (IPTG). lac repressor encoded by lacI
  10247..10265   +  promoter       T3 promoter: promoter for bacteriophage T3 RNA polymerase
