[The description below was written by a language model from this plasmid's Addgene catalogue record and pLannotate feature annotations shown in this document.]
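Description:
TFORF3062 is a third-generation-style, self-inactivating lentiviral expression plasmid built on the pLX_TRC317 backbone and carrying the human zinc-finger gene ZNF549 as its open reading frame. It belongs to a barcoded transcription factor ORF collection in which each construct carries a unique 24-bp barcode, so that individual factors can be identified by sequencing in pooled overexpression screens such as directed-differentiation screens. In bacteria the plasmid replicates from a high-copy ColE1/pUC-type origin and is selected with ampicillin through the bla gene. An f1 origin and remnants of lac, T7 and T3 cloning-vector sequence are also present. The depositor notes a risk of recombination, which is common for plasmids carrying repeated LTRs.

The viral genome is transcribed from an RSV promoter fused to a truncated HIV-1 5' LTR, followed by the Ψ packaging signal, a gag fragment, the RRE for Rev-dependent nuclear export and a cPPT/CTS. It ends in a ΔU3 3' LTR that inactivates LTR promoter activity after integration, with an SV40 polyadenylation signal downstream. Two cassettes lie within this unit. An SV40 early promoter drives puromycin N-acetyltransferase for selecting transduced mammalian cells. The EF-1α promoter drives the synthesized ZNF549 ORF, with a WPRE downstream to enhance transcript expression.

The automated annotation labels only about 1.1 kb after the EF-1α promoter as ZNF549, whereas the catalogued insert is roughly 2 kb. The short "CCR5TC" hit further downstream probably reflects zinc-finger repeat similarity within the same ORF rather than a separate element. The barcode is not annotated in the feature table, and its position is not stated in the record.
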