Addgene plasmid #144538: TFORF3062
Purpose: Lentiviral vector for overexpressing transcription factor ORFs with unique 24-bp barcodes. Barcodes facilitate identification of transcription factors in pooled screens.
Depositing lab: Feng Zhang. Depositing organization: Broad Institute. Publication: A transcription factor atlas of directed differentiation. Joung J, Ma S, Tay T, Geiger-Schuller KR, Kirchgatterer PC, Verdine VK, Guo B, Arias-Garcia MA, Allen WE, Singh A, Kuksenko O, Abudayyeh OO, Gootenberg JS, Fu Z, Macrae RK, Buenrostro JD, Regev A, Zhang F. Cell. 2023 Jan 5;186(1):209-229.e26. doi: 10.1016/j.cell.2022.11.026. PubMed 36608654.
Backbone
  Vector backbone: pLX_TRC317
  Backbone manufacturer: Broad Institute Genetic Perturbation Platform
  Backbone size w/o insert (bp): 8264
  Vector type: Mammalian Expression, Lentiviral
  Selectable markers: Puromycin
Growth in bacteria
  Bacterial resistance: Ampicillin, 100 μg/mL
  Growth temperature: 30°C
  Growth strain: NEB Stable
  Copy number: High Copy
Gene/Insert
  Gene/Insert name: ZNF549
  Species: H. sapiens (human)
  Insert size (bp): 2024
  Entrez Gene: ZNF549 (a.k.a. FLJ34917)
  Promoter: EF1a
  Cloning method: Unknown
  Sequencing primers: 5′ GGGTGGAGACTGAAGTTAGGCCAG; 3′ CACATAGCGTAAAAGGAGCAACATAG
Resource information
  A portion of this plasmid was derived from a plasmid made by: Genewiz synthesis
Terms and licenses: Academic/Nonprofit Terms; Industry Terms: Not Available to Industry
Depositor comments: NM_001199295.1 . The transcription factor ORF portion of this plasmid was synthesized by Genewiz. Please test multiple small colonies in case of plasmid recombination. To make this collection available in a timely manner, a portion of this collection was not fully sequenced by Addgene. If an Addgene verified full plasmid sequence is not available, please contact us prior to placing an order to request the full sequence.
How to cite: TFORF3062 was a gift from Feng Zhang (Addgene plasmid # 144538 ; http://n2t.net/addgene:144538 ; RRID:Addgene_144538)
