>Addgene plasmid #144538 | TFORF3062 | depositor partial sequence | sequence record 285729 | Insert
ACCGCCACCATGGCCGAGGCAGCGCTAGTGATTACGCCGCAGATTCCCATGGTAACAGAAGAGTTTGTGA
AACCATCACAGGGCCATGTGACCTTTGAGGATATTGCTGTGTACTTCTCCCAGGAGGAGTGGGGCCTCCT
TGATGAAGCTCAAAGGTGCCTGTATCATGATGTGATGCTGGAGAACTTTTCGCTTATGGCCTCAGTAGGT
TGTTTGCATGGAATAGAGGCTGAGGAGGCCCCTTCTGAGCAGACTCTTTCTGCGCAAGGAGTGTCACAGG
CCAGGACTCCAAAGCTAGGTCCTTCCATCCCAAATGCTCATTCTTGTGAGATGTGTATCCTGGTCATGAA
AGACATTTTGTACCTCAGTGAGCATCAGGGGACACTTCCCTGGCAGAAACCTTATACGTCTGTGGCCAGT
GGGAAATGGTTTTCATTTGGTTCTAACCTGCAACAGCACCAGAACCAGGACAGTGGAGAGAAACACATCA
GAAAGGAGGAGAGCAGTGCCTTGCTTCTGAATAGCTGCAAAATTCCTCTGTCAGACAATCTTTTCCCATG
CAAAGATGTTGAGAAGGATTTTCCAACCATCCTGGGCCTTCTCCAACACCAGACCACCCACAGCAGACAA
GAGTATGCACATAGAAGCAGGGAGACCTTTCAACAAAGACGTTACAAATGTGAGCAAGTTTTCAATGAGA
AAGTTCATGTTACTGAGCATCAGAGAGTCCACACTGGAGAAAAAGCTTATAAGCGTAGGGAATATGGGAA
ATCCTTGAACTCTAAATACTTATTTGTTGAACACCAGAGAACCCATAATGCAGAAAAGCCTTATGTGTGC
AATATATGTGGGAAATCATTCCTCCATAAACAAACACTCGTTGGGCACCAGCAGAGAATTCACACTAGAG
AAAGGTCTTATGTGTGCATCGAATGTGGGAAATCCTTGAGCTCCAAATACTCACTTGTGGAACACCAGAG
AACCCATAATGGAGAAAAGCCTTATGTGTGCAATGTATGTGGGAAATCATTCCGCCACAAACAAACATTT
GTTGGCCATCAGCAGAGAATCCACACTGGAGAGAGGCCTTATGTGTGTATGGAATGTGGGAAATCTTTTA
TTCATTCCTATGACCGCATTCGACACCAGAGAGTTCACACTGGAGAAGGGGCTTATCAGTGCAGTGAATG
TGGGAAATCCTTCATATACAAACAGTCACTTCTTGATCACCATAGAATCCACACGGGAGAAAGGCCTTAT
GAGTGCAAAGAATGTGGGAAGGCCTTCATTCACAAAAAAAGACTTCTTGAGCACCAGAGAATTCATACTG
GAGAAAAGCCTTATGTGTGCATCATATGTGGGAAATCATTTATCCGCTCGTCTGACTACATGCGACACCA
GAGAATTCACACTGGAGAAAGGGCTTATGAATGCAGTGACTGTGGGAAAGCCTTCATCTCCAAACAAACA
CTTCTTAAGCATCACAAAATCCACACTAGAGAAAGGCCTTATGAATGCAGTGAATGTGGAAAAGGCTTCT
ACCTTGAGGTTAAACTTCTTCAGCACCAAAGAATCCATACTAGAGAACAACTTTGTGAGTGCAATGAATG
TGGAAAAGTCTTCAGCCACCAAAAAAGACTTCTTGAGCACCAGAAAGTTCACACTGGCGAAAAGCCCTGT
GAGTGCAGTGAATGTGGGAAATGCTTTAGACACCGCACCAGCCTCATTCAACACCAGAAAGTTCACAGTG
GAGAGAGGCCTTATAACTGCACTGCATGTGAGAAGGCCTTTATCTATAAAAACAAACTTGTTGAGCATCA
GCGAATCCACACCGGAGAAAAGCCGTATGAATGTGGTAAATGTGGGAAAGCCTTCAACAAAAGATATTCC
CTTGTCAGGCACCAGAAGGTACATATAACAGAAGAGCCCTAGTAATGAACTAGTCCGTAACTTGAAAGTA
TTTCGATTTCTTGGCTTTATATATCTTGTGGAAAGGACGACCTGTCTGAGCCGCCCCCCTCTTG
