>Addgene plasmid #144538 | TFORF3062 | depositor partial sequence | sequence record 285730 | Barcode
CCTGTCTGAGCCGCCCCCCTCTTG
